Addgene plasmid #36145: ama1CD4d3+4-bio
Purpose: EXPRESs plasmid for P. falciuparum merozoite surface proteins encoding P. falciparum ama1 with rat CD4d3+4-bio
Depositing lab: Gavin Wright. Depositing organization: Wellcome Sanger Institute. Publication: Basigin is a receptor essential for erythrocyte invasion by Plasmodium falciparum. Crosnier C, Bustamante LY, Bartholdson SJ, Bei AK, Theron M, Uchikawa M, Mboup S, Ndir O, Kwiatkowski DP, Duraisingh MT, Rayner JC, Wright GJ. Nature. 2011 Nov 9;480(7378):534-7. doi: 10.1038/nature10606. PubMed 22080952.
Backbone
  Vector backbone: pTT3
  Backbone manufacturer: Yves Durocher, NRC
  Backbone size w/o insert (bp): 6000
  Total vector size (bp): 8180
  Vector type: Mammalian Expression
Growth in bacteria
  Bacterial resistance: Ampicillin, 100 μg/mL
  Growth temperature: 37°C
  Growth strain: DH5alpha
  Copy number: Unknown
Gene/Insert
  Gene/Insert name: ama1 (alt name: ama1)
  Species: Plasmodium falciparum
  Insert size (bp): 1550
  Entrez Gene: PF3D7_1133400 (a.k.a. PF3D7_1133400)
  Promoter: CMV
  Tag / fusion protein: ratCD4d3+4 (C terminal on insert); biotinylation peptide (C terminal on insert)
  Cloning method: Restriction Enzyme; 5′ cloning site NotI (not destroyed); 3′ cloning site AscI (not destroyed)
  Sequencing primers: 5′ CMV fwd
Resource information
  A portion of this plasmid was derived from a plasmid made by: pTT3 was obtained from Yves Durocher, National Research Council of Canada-Biotechnology Research Institute
Terms and licenses: Academic/Nonprofit Terms; Industry Terms: Not Available to Industry
How to cite: ama1CD4d3+4-bio was a gift from Gavin Wright (Addgene plasmid # 36145 ; http://n2t.net/addgene:36145 ; RRID:Addgene_36145)
