[The description below was written by a language model from this plasmid's Addgene catalogue record and pLannotate feature annotations shown in this document.]
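Description:
ama1CD4d3+4-bio is a mammalian expression plasmid of about 8.2 kb built on the pTT3 backbone, designed to produce a soluble, secreted form of the Plasmodium falciparum merozoite protein AMA1 (apical membrane antigen 1, PF3D7_1133400), which is involved in erythrocyte invasion. It is maintained in E. coli through a high-copy ColE1/pUC-type origin and selected with ampicillin via the β-lactamase gene. The backbone also carries the Epstein-Barr virus oriP element, which supports episomal retention in cells that supply EBNA1. Short lac and tet promoter remnants and other small fragments near the bacterial region appear to be backbone leftovers with no evident role in the design.

Expression is driven by the CMV immediate-early enhancer and promoter, followed by adenovirus-derived leader, splice and intron sequences. The antisense "PTP" hit in the feature table most likely reflects this adenoviral leader region and not a real coding sequence. Transcripts terminate at a rabbit β-globin polyadenylation signal. The open reading frame begins with a mouse immunoglobulin heavy-chain signal peptide to direct secretion. It continues with the roughly 1.55 kb ama1 insert, cloned between retained NotI and AscI sites, and is fused at its C terminus to domains 3 and 4 of rat CD4. According to the catalogue entry, a biotinylation peptide follows the CD4 tag, although the feature table does not annotate it separately. The CD4 domains provide a common tag shared across the series, and the peptide allows enzymatic biotinylation for capture on streptavidin. The plasmid belongs to a set of constructs for merozoite surface proteins, associated with work identifying erythrocyte receptors used during parasite invasion.
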