Features (pLannotate 1.2.2; 19 found; start..end, strand, type, name):
    154..533     +  enhancer       CMV enhancer: human cytomegalovirus immediate early enhancer
    535..734     +  promoter       CMV promoter: human cytomegalovirus (CMV) immediate early promoter
    802..840     +  misc_feature   Ad SA (fragment): adenovirus major late transcript splice acceptor (Friedrich and Soriano, 1991)
    873..1082    -  CDS            PTP (fragment): TERM_ADE02 - Experimental evidence at protein level: Swiss-Prot protein existence level 1. Protein covalently bound to the viral DNA that acts as a primer for viral genomic replication by DNA strand displacement. Assembles on the viral origin of replication in an initiation complex with viral polymerase, DBP, host NFIA and host POU2F1/OCT1. During initiation, the polymerase covalently couples the first dCTP with Ser- 580 of pTP. The terminal protein stimulates the template activity over 20 fold compared to protein-free templates. Neo-synthesized viral genomes are linked to two preterminal prot
   1113..1202    +  intron         chimeric intron (fragment): chimera between introns from adenovirus and immunoglobulin heavy chain genes
   1221..1267    +  CDS            IgH signal sequence (fragment): signal sequence from the mouse immunoglobulin heavy chain variable region
   1347..2897    +  CDS            AMA-1 (fragment): AMA1_PLAFF - Also known as PF83. Experimental evidence at protein level: Swiss-Prot protein existence level 1. Involved in parasite invasion of erythrocytes. From Plasmodium falciparum (isolate FC27 / Papua New Guinea).
   2898..3458    +  CDS            Cd4 (fragment): CD4_RAT - Experimental evidence at protein level: Swiss-Prot protein existence level 1. Integral membrane glycoprotein that plays an essential role in the immune response and serves multiple functions in responses against both external and internal offenses. In T-cells, functions primarily as a coreceptor for MHC class II molecule:peptide complex. The antigens presented by class II peptides are derived from extracellular proteins while class I peptides are derived from cytosolic proteins. Interacts simultaneously with the T-cell receptor (TCR) and the MHC class II presented by antigen presenti
   3564..3619    +  polyA_signal   β-globin poly(A) signal: rabbit β-globin polyadenylation signal (Gil and Proudfoot, 1987)
   4133..5814    -  rep_origin     oriP (fragment): Epstein-Barr virus oriP replication origin (Yates et al., 2000)
   5941..6045    +  promoter       AmpR promoter: bla
   6046..6906    +  CDS            AmpR: β-lactamase; bla; confers resistance to ampicillin, carbenicillin, and related antibiotics
   7077..7665    +  rep_origin     ori: high-copy-number ColE1/pMB1/pBR322/pUC origin of replication
   7848..7940    +  CDS            lacI (fragment): lac repressor; lacI; The lac repressor binds to the lac operator to inhibit transcription in E. coli. This inhibition can be relieved by adding lactose or isopropyl-β-D-thiogalactopyranoside (IPTG).
   7953..7974    +  protein_bind   CAP binding site: CAP binding activates transcription in the presence of cAMP. E. coli catabolite activator protein
   7989..8019    +  promoter       lac promoter: promoter for the E. coli lac operon
   8027..8043    +  protein_bind   lac operator: The lac repressor binds to the lac operator to inhibit transcription in E. coli. This inhibition can be relieved by adding lactose or isopropyl-β-D-thiogalactopyranoside (IPTG). lac repressor encoded by lacI
   8113..8129    +  promoter       tet promoter (fragment): E. coli promoter for tetracycline efflux protein gene
   8139..8164    -  CDS            bla(M) (fragment): β-lactamase lacking the signal sequence; bla(M); allows cytosolic expression of β-lactamase
>Addgene plasmid #36145 | ama1CD4d3+4-bio | depositor full sequence | sequence record 44825 | ama1CD4d3+4-bio sequence 8184 bps
AGATCTATACATTGAATCAATATTGGCAATTAGCCATATTAGTCATTGGTTATATAGCATAAATCAATAT
TGGCTATTGGCCATTGCATACGTTGTATCTATATCATAATATGTACATTTATATTGGCTCATGTCCAATA
TGACCGCCATGTTGACATTGATTATTGACTAGTTATTAATAGTAATCAATTACGGGGTCATTAGTTCATA
GCCCATATATGGAGTTCCGCGTTACATAACTTACGGTAAATGGCCCGCCTGGCTGACCGCCCAACGACCC
CCGCCCATTGACGTCAATAATGACGTATGTTCCCATAGTAACGCCAATAGGGACTTTCCATTGACGTCAA
TGGGTGGAGTATTTACGGTAAACTGCCCACTTGGCAGTACATCAAGTGTATCATATGCCAAGTCCGCCCC
CTATTGACGTCAATGACGGTAAATGGCCCGCCTGGCATTATGCCCAGTACATGACCTTACGGGACTTTCC
TACTTGGCAGTACATCTACGTATTAGTCATCGCTATTACCATGGTGATGCGGTTTTGGCAGTACACCAAT
GGGCGTGGATAGCGGTTTGACTCACGGGGATTTCCAAGTCTCCACCCCATTGACGTCAATGGGAGTTTGT
TTTGGCACCAAAATCAACGGGACTTTCCAAAATGTCGTAATAACCCCGCCCCGTTGACGCAAATGGGCGG
TAGGCGTGTACGGTGGGAGGTCTATATAAGCAGAGCTCGTTTAGTGAACCGTCAGATCCTCACTCTCTTC
CGCATCGCTGTCTGCGAGGGCCAGCTGTTGGGCTCGCGGTTGAGGACAAACTCTTCGCGGTCTTTCCAGT
ACTCTTGGATCGGAAACCCGTCGGCCTCCGAACGGTACTCCGCCACCGAGGGACCTGAGCGAGTCCGCAT
CGACCGGATCGGAAAACCTCTCGAGAAAGGCGTCTAACCAGTCACAGTCGCAAGGTAGGCTGAGCACCGT
GGCGGGCGGCAGCGGGTGGCGGTCGGGGTTGTTTCTGGCGGAGGTGCTGCTGATGATGTAATTAAAGTAG
GCGGTCTTGAGACGGCGGATGGTCGAGGTGAGGTGTGGCAGGCTTGAGATCCAGCTGTTGGGGTGAGTAC
TCCCTCTCAAAAGCGGGCATTACTTCTGCGCTAAGATTGTCAGTTTCCAAAAACGAGGAGGATTTGATAT
TCACCTGGCCCGATCTGGCCATACACTTGAGTGACAATGACATCCACTTTGCCTTTCTCTCCACAGGTGT
CCACTCCCAGGTCCAAGTTTGCCACCATGGAGTTTCAGACCCAGGTACTCATGTCCCTGCTGCTCTGCAT
GTCTGGTGCGGCCGCCCAGAATTACTGGGAGCACCCTTACCAGAACAGCGACGTGTACCGGCCCATCAAC
GAGCACAGAGAGCACCCCAAAGAGTACGAGTACCCCCTGCACCAGGAACACACCTACCAGCAGGAAGATA
GCGGCGAGGACGAGAACACCCTGCAGCACGCCTACCCCATCGATCACGAGGGCGCCGAACCAGCCCCCCA
GGAACAGAACCTGTTCAGCAGCATCGAGATCGTGGAGCGGAGCAACTACATGGGCAACCCCTGGACCGAG
TACATGGCCAAGTACGACATCGAGGAAGTGCACGGCAGCGGCATCAGAGTGGACCTGGGCGAGGATGCCG
AAGTGGCTGGAACCCAGTACAGACTGCCCAGCGGCAAGTGCCCTGTGTTCGGCAAGGGCATCATCATCGA
GAACAGCAACACCGCCTTTCTGACCCCCGTGGCCACCGGCAACCAGTACCTGAAGGACGGCGGCTTCGCC
TTTCCTCCCACCGAGCCCCTGATGAGCCCCATGACCCTGGACGAGATGCGGCACTTCTACAAGGACAATA
AGTACGTGAAGAACCTGGACGAGCTGACCCTGTGTTCTCGGCACGCCGGCAACATGATCCCCGACAACGA
CAAGAACTCCAACTACAAGTACCCCGCCGTGTACGACGACAAGGATAAGAAGTGCCACATCCTGTACATT
GCCGCCCAGGAAAACAACGGCCCCAGATACTGCAACAAGGACGAGAGCAAGCGGAACAGCATGTTCTGCT
TCAGACCCGCCAAGGACATCAGCTTCCAGAACTACGCCTACCTGAGCAAGAACGTGGTGGACAACTGGGA
GAAAGTGTGCCCCCGGAAGAATCTGCAGAACGCCAAGTTCGGCCTGTGGGTGGACGGCAACTGCGAGGAC
ATCCCCCACGTGAACGAGTTCCCCGCCATCGACCTGTTCGAGTGCAACAAGCTGGTGTTCGAGCTGTCCG
CCAGCGACCAGCCCAAGCAGTACGAGCAGCACCTGACCGACTACGAGAAGATCAAAGAGGGCTTCAAGAA
CAAGAACGCCGCCATGATCAAGAGCGCCTTTCTGCCCACCGGCGCCTTCAAGGCCGACAGATACAAGAGC
CACGGCAAGGGCTACAACTGGGGCAACTACAACACCGAGACACAGAAGTGCGAGATCTTCAACGTGAAGC
CCACCTGTCTGATCAACAACGCCGCCTACATTGCCACCACCGCCCTGAGCCACCCCATCGAGGTGGAGAA
CAACTTCCCCTGCAGCCTGTACAAGGATGAGATCATGAAAGAGATCGAGCGGGAGAGCAAGAGAATCAAG
CTGAACGACAACGACGACGAGGGCAACAAGAAGATCATTGCCCCCAGAATCTTCATCAGCGACGATAAGG
ACAGCCTGAAGTGCCCCTGCGACCCCGAGATGGTGTCCAACAGCGCCTGCCGGTTCTTCGTGTGCAAATG
CGTGGAGAGAAGGGCCGAAGTGACCAGCAACAACGAGGTGGTGGTCAAAGAGGAATACAAGGACGAATAC
GCCGACATCCCCGAGCACAAGCCCACCGGCGCGCCGTCGACCTCCATCACGGCCTATAAGAGTGAGGGGG
AGTCAGCGGAGTTCTCCTTCCCACTCAACCTTGGAGAGGAAAGCCTGCAGGGAGAGTTGAGATGGAAGGC
AGAGAAGGCTCCTTCTTCCCAGTCCTGGATCACCTTCTCCCTAAAGAACCAAAAGGTGTCTGTGCAGAAG
TCTACTAGCAACCCCAAGTTCCAGCTGTCCGAAACGCTCCCACTCACCCTTCAGATACCCCAGGTCTCCC
TTCAGTTTGCTGGTTCTGGCAACCTGACCCTGACTCTGGACAGAGGGATACTGTATCAGGAAGTGAACCT
GGTGGTGATGAAAGTGACTCAGCCCGACAGCAACACTTTGACCTGTGAGGTGATGGGACCCACCTCACCC
AAGATGAGACTGATCTTGAAGCAGGAGAATCAGGAGGCCAGGGTCTCCAGGCAGGAGAAAGTGATTCAAG
TGCAGGCCCCTGAAGCAGGGGTGTGGCAATGTCTACTGAGTGAAGGTGAAGAGGTCAAGATGGACTCCAA
GATCCAGGTTTTATCCAAAGGGTTGAATTCCGGATCACTGCATCATATTCTGGATGCACAGAAAATGGTG
TGGAATCATCGTTAAGTCTAGACACGTGATTAATTAAGGATCCCCCGACCTCGACCTCTGGCTAATAAAG
GAAATTTATTTTCATTGCAATAGTGTGTTGGAATTTTTTGTGTCTCTCACTCGGAAGGACATATGGGAGG
GCAAATCATTTGGTCGAGATCCCTCGGAGATCTCTAGCTAGAGGATCGATCCCCGCCCCGGACGAACTAA
ACCTGACTACGACATCTCTGCCCCTTCTTCGCGGGGCAGTGCATGTAATCCCTTCAGTTGGTTGGTACAA
CTTGCCAACTGGGCCCTGTTCCACATGTGACACGGGGGGGGACCAAACACAAAGGGGTTCTCTGACTGTA
GTTGACATCCTTATAAATGGATGTGCACATTTGCCAACACTGAGTGGCTTTCATCCTGGAGCAGACTTTG
CAGTCTGTGGACTGCAACACAACATTGCCTTTATGTGTAACTCTTGGCTGAAGCTCTTACACCAATGCTG
GGGGACATGTACCTCCCAGGGGCCCAGGAAGACTACGGGAGGCTACACCAACGTCAATCAGAGGGGCCTG
TGTAGCTACCGATAAGCGGACCCTCAAGAGGGCATTAGCAATAGTGTTTATAAGGCCCCCTTGTTAACCC
TAAACGGGTAGCATATGCTTCCCGGGTAGTAGTATATACTATCCAGACTAACCCTAATTCAATAGCATAT
GTTACCCAACGGGAAGCATATGCTATCGAATTAGGGTTAGTAAAAGGGTCCTAAGGAACAGCGATATCTC
CCACCCCATGAGCTGTCACGGTTTTATTTACATGGGGTCAGGATTCCACGAGGGTAGTGAACCATTTTAG
TCACAAGGGCAGTGGCTGAAGATCAAGGAGCGGGCAGTGAACTCTCCTGAATCTTCGCCTGCTTCTTCAT
TCTCCTTCGTTTAGCTAATAGAATAACTGCTGAGTTGTGAACAGTAAGGTGTATGTGAGGTGCTCGAAAA
CAAGGTTTCAGGTGACGCCCCCAGAATAAAATTTGGACGGGGGGTTCAGTGGTGGCATTGTGCTATGACA
CCAATATAACCCTCACAAACCCCTTGGGCAATAAATACTAGTGTAGGAATGAAACATTCTGAATATCTTT
AACAATAGAAATCCATGGGGTGGGGACAAGCCGTAAAGACTGGATGTCCATCTCACACGAATTTATGGCT
ATGGGCAACACATAATCCTAGTGCAATATGATACTGGGGTTATTAAGATGTGTCCCAGGCAGGGACCAAG
ACAGGTGAACCATGTTGTTACACTCTATTTGTAACAAGGGGAAAGAGAGTGGACGCCGACAGCAGCGGAC
TCCACTGGTTGTCTCTAACACCCCCGAAAATTAAACGGGGCTCCACGCCAATGGGGCCCATAAACAAAGA
CAAGTGGCCACTCTTTTTTTTGAAATTGTGGAGTGGGGGCACGCGTCAGCCCCCACACGCCGCCCTGCGG
TTTTGGACTGTAAAATAAGGGTGTAATAACTTGGCTGATTGTAACCCCGCTAACCACTGCGGTCAAACCA
CTTGCCCACAAAACCACTAATGGCACCCCGGGGAATACCTGCATAAGTAGGTGGGCGGGCCAAGATAGGG
GCGCGATTGCTGCGATCTGGAGGACAAATTACACACACTTGCGCCTGAGCGCCAAGCACAGGGTTGTTGG
TCCTCATATTCACGAGGTCGCTGAGAGCACGGTGGGCTAATGTTGCCATGGGTAGCATATACTACCCAAA
TATCTGGATAGCATATGCTATCCTAATCTATATCTGGGTAGCATAGGCTATCCTAATCTATATCTGGGTA
GCATATGCTATCCTAATCTATATCTGGGTAGTATATGCTATCCTAATTTATATCTGGGTAGCATAGGCTA
TCCTAATCTATATCTGGGTAGCATATGCTATCCTAATCTATATCTGGGTAGTATATGCTATCCTAATCTG
TATCCGGGTAGCATATGCTATCCTAATAGAGATTAGGGTAGTATATGCTATCCTAATTTATATCTGGGTA
GCATATACTACCCAAATATCTGGATAGCATATGCTATCCTAATCTATATCTGGGTAGCATATGCTATCCT
AATCTATATCTGGGTAGCATAGGCTATCCTAATCTATATCTGGGTAGCATATGCTATCCTAATCTATATC
TGGGTAGTATATGCTATCCTAATTTATATCTGGGTAGCATAGGCTATCCTAATCTATATCTGGGTAGCAT
ATGCTATCCTAATCTATATCTGGGTAGTATATGCTATCCTAATCTGTATCCGGGTAGCATATGCTATCCT
CATGATAAGCTGTCAAACATGAGAATTTTCTTGAAGACGAAAGGGCCTCGTGATACGCCTATTTTTATAG
GTTAATGTCATGATAATAATGGTTTCTTAGACGTCAGGTGGCACTTTTCGGGGAAATGTGCGCGGAACCC
CTATTTGTTTATTTTTCTAAATACATTCAAATATGTATCCGCTCATGAGACAATAACCCTGATAAATGCT
TCAATAATATTGAAAAAGGAAGAGTATGAGTATTCAACATTTCCGTGTCGCCCTTATTCCCTTTTTTGCG
GCATTTTGCCTTCCTGTTTTTGCTCACCCAGAAACGCTGGTGAAAGTAAAAGATGCTGAAGATCAGTTGG
GTGCACGAGTGGGTTACATCGAACTGGATCTCAACAGCGGTAAGATCCTTGAGAGTTTTCGCCCCGAAGA
ACGTTTTCCAATGATGAGCACTTTTAAAGTTCTGCTATGTGGCGCGGTATTATCCCGTGTTGACGCCGGG
CAAGAGCAACTCGGTCGCCGCATACACTATTCTCAGAATGACTTGGTTGAGTACTCACCAGTCACAGAAA
AGCATCTTACGGATGGCATGACAGTAAGAGAATTATGCAGTGCTGCCATAACCATGAGTGATAACACTGC
GGCCAACTTACTTCTGACAACGATCGGAGGACCGAAGGAGCTAACCGCTTTTTTGCACAACATGGGGGAT
CATGTAACTCGCCTTGATCGTTGGGAACCGGAGCTGAATGAAGCCATACCAAACGACGAGCGTGACACCA
CGATGCCTGCAGCAATGGCAACAACGTTGCGCAAACTATTAACTGGCGAACTACTTACTCTAGCTTCCCG
GCAACAATTAATAGACTGGATGGAGGCGGATAAAGTTGCAGGACCACTTCTGCGCTCGGCCCTTCCGGCT
GGCTGGTTTATTGCTGATAAATCTGGAGCCGGTGAGCGTGGGTCTCGCGGTATCATTGCAGCACTGGGGC
CAGATGGTAAGCCCTCCCGTATCGTAGTTATCTACACGACGGGGAGTCAGGCAACTATGGATGAACGAAA
TAGACAGATCGCTGAGATAGGTGCCTCACTGATTAAGCATTGGTAACTGTCAGACCAAGTTTACTCATAT
ATACTTTAGATTGATTTAAAACTTCATTTTTAATTTAAAAGGATCTAGGTGAAGATCCTTTTTGATAATC
TCATGACCAAAATCCCTTAACGTGAGTTTTCGTTCCACTGAGCGTCAGACCCCGTAGAAAAGATCAAAGG
ATCTTCTTGAGATCCTTTTTTTCTGCGCGTAATCTGCTGCTTGCAAACAAAAAAACCACCGCTACCAGCG
GTGGTTTGTTTGCCGGATCAAGAGCTACCAACTCTTTTTCCGAAGGTAACTGGCTTCAGCAGAGCGCAGA
TACCAAATACTGTTCTTCTAGTGTAGCCGTAGTTAGGCCACCACTTCAAGAACTCTGTAGCACCGCCTAC
ATACCTCGCTCTGCTAATCCTGTTACCAGTGGCTGCTGCCAGTGGCGATAAGTCGTGTCTTACCGGGTTG
GACTCAAGACGATAGTTACCGGATAAGGCGCAGCGGTCGGGCTGAACGGGGGGTTCGTGCACACAGCCCA
GCTTGGAGCGAACGACCTACACCGAACTGAGATACCTACAGCGTGAGCTATGAGAAAGCGCCACGCTTCC
CGAAGGGAGAAAGGCGGACAGGTATCCGGTAAGCGGCAGGGTCGGAACAGGAGAGCGCACGAGGGAGCTT
CCAGGGGGAAACGCCTGGTATCTTTATAGTCCTGTCGGGTTTCGCCACCTCTGACTTGAGCGTCGATTTT
TGTGATGCTCGTCAGGGGGGCGGAGCCTATGGAAAAACGCCAGCAACGCGGCCTTTTTACGGTTCCTGGC
CTTTTGCTGGCCTTTTGCTCACATGTTCTTTCCTGCGTTATCCCCTGATTCTGTGGATAACCGTATTACC
GCCTTTGAGTGAGCTGATACCGCTCGCCGCAGCCGAACGACCGAGCGCAGCGAGTCAGTGAGCGAGGAAG
CGGAAGAGCGCCCAATACGCAAACCGCCTCTCCCCGCGCGTTGGCCGATTCATTAATGCAGCTGGCACGA
CAGGTTTCCCGACTGGAAAGCGGGCAGTGAGCGCAACGCAATTAATGTGAGTTAGCTCACTCATTAGGCA
CCCCAGGCTTTACACTTTATGCTTCCGGCTCGTATGTTGTGTGGAATTGTGAGCGGATAACAATTTCACA
CAGGAAACAGCTATGACCATGATTACGCCAAGCTCTAGCTAGAGGTCGACCAATTCTCATGTTTGACAGC
TTATCATCGCAGATCCGGGCAACGTTGTTGCCATTGCTGCAGGCGCAGAACTGGTAGGTATGGA
