>Addgene plasmid #36145 | ama1CD4d3+4-bio | addgene partial sequence | sequence record 46473 | EBVori-F 5'-CCACTCAGTGTTGGCAAATG-3'
GTCAGAGAACCCCTTTGTGTTTGGTCCCCCCCCGTGTCACATGTGGAACAGGGCCCAGTTGGCAAGTTGT
ACCAACCAACTGAAGGGATTACATGCACTGCCCCGCGAAGAAGGGGCAGAGATGTCGTAGTCAGGTTTAG
TTCGTCCGGGGCGGGGATCGATCCTCTAGCTAGAGATCTCCGAGGGATCTCGACCAAATGATTTGCCCTC
CCATATGTCCTTCCGAGTGAGAGACACAAAAAATTCCAACACACTATTGCAATGAAAATAAATTTCCTTT
ATTAGCCAGAGGTCGAGGTCGGGGGATCCTTAATTAATCACGTGTCTAGACTTAACGATGATTCCACACC
ATTTTCTGTGCATCCAGAATATGATGCAGTGATCCGGAATTCAACCCTTTGGATAAAACCTGGATCTTGG
AGTCCATCTTGACCTCTTCACCTTCACTCAGTAGACATTGCCACACCCCTGCTTCAGGGGCCTGCACTTG
AATCACTTTCTCCTGCCTGGAGACCCTGGCCTCCTGATTCTCCTGCTTCAAGATCAGTCTCATCTTGGGT
GAGGTGGGTCCCATCACCTCACAGGTCAAAGTGTTGCTGTCGGGCTGAGTCACTTTCATCACCACCAGGT
TCACTTCCTGATACAGTATCCCTCTGTCCAGAGTCAGGGTCAGGTTGCCAGAACCAGCAAACTGA
