>Addgene plasmid #36145 | ama1CD4d3+4-bio | addgene partial sequence | sequence record 46513 | CMV-F 5'-CGCAAATGGGCGGTAGGCGTG-3'
TTAGTGAACCGTCAGATCCTCACTCTCTTCCGCATCGCTGTCTGCGAGGGCCAGCTGTTGGGCTCGCGGT
TGAGGACAAACTCTTCGCGGTCTTTCCAGTACTCTTGGATCGGAAACCCGTCGGCCTCCGAACGGTACTC
CGCCACCGAGGGACCTGAGCGAGTCCGCATCGACCGGATCGGAAAACCTCTCGAGAAAGGCGTCTAACCA
GTCACAGTCGCAAGGTAGGCTGAGCACCGTGGCGGGCGGCAGCGGGTGGCGGTCGGGGTTGTTTCTGGCG
GAGGTGCTGCTGATGATGTAATTAAAGTAGGCGGTCTTGAGACGGCGGATGGTCGAGGTGAGGTGTGGCA
GGCTTGAGATCCAGCTGTTGGGGTGAGTACTCCCTCTCAAAAGCGGGCATTACTTCTGCGCTAAGATTGT
CAGTTTCCAAAAACGAGGAGGATTTGATATTCACCTGGCCCGATCTGGCCATACACTTGAGTGACAATGA
CATCCACTTTGCCTTTCTCTCCACAGGTGTCCACTCCCAGGTCCAAGTTTGCCACCATGGAGTTTCAGAC
CCAGGTACTCATGTCCCTGCTGCTCTGCATGTCTGGTGCGGCCGCCCAGAATTACTGGGAGCACCCTTAC
CAGAACAGCGACGTGTACCGGCCCATCAACGAGCACAGAGAGCACCCCAAAGAGTACGAGTACCCCCTGC
ACCAGGAACACACCTACCAGCAGGAAGATAGC
